Addgene plasmid #183603: pPyCAG-EGFP-TM-IRES-Pac
Purpose: Mammalian expression vector for membrane-tethered EGFP from the CAG promoter. Confers puromycin resistance.
Depositing lab: Sally Lowell. Publication: SyNPL: Synthetic notch pluripotent cell lines to monitor and manipulate cell interactions in vitro and in vivo. Malaguti M, Migueles RP, Annoh J, Sadurska D, Blin G, Lowell S. Development. 2022 May 26. pii: 275525. doi: 10.1242/dev.200226. PubMed 35616331.
Backbone
  Vector backbone: pPyCAG-IRES-Pac
  Backbone size w/o insert (bp): 6421
  Total vector size (bp): 7425
  Vector type: Mammalian Expression
  Selectable markers: Puromycin
Growth in bacteria
  Bacterial resistance: Ampicillin, 100 μg/mL
  Growth temperature: 37°C
  Growth strain: DH5alpha
  Copy number: High Copy
Gene/Insert
  Gene/Insert name: EGFP-TM
  Species: Synthetic
  Insert size (bp): 1004
  Promoter: CAG
  Tag / fusion protein: Mouse IgGK signal peptide (N terminal on insert); Human PDGFRB transmembrane domain (C terminal on insert)
  Cloning method: Restriction Enzyme; 5′ cloning site XhoI (not destroyed); 3′ cloning site NotI (not destroyed)
  Sequencing primers: 5′ TGCTGGTTGTTGTGCTGT; 3′ CGCACACCGGCCTTATTCCA
Resource information
  A portion of this plasmid was derived from a plasmid made by: The EGFP-TM cassette was a kind gift of Dr Wendell Lim and Dr Leonardo Morsut (Addgene plasmid 79129).
Terms and licenses: Academic/Nonprofit Terms; Industry Terms: Not Available to Industry
How to cite: pPyCAG-EGFP-TM-IRES-Pac was a gift from Sally Lowell (Addgene plasmid # 183603 ; http://n2t.net/addgene:183603 ; RRID:Addgene_183603)
