[The description below was written by a language model from this plasmid's Addgene catalogue record and pLannotate feature annotations shown in this document.]
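Description:
pPyCAG-EGFP-TM-IRES-Pac is a 7.4 kb mammalian expression plasmid built on the pPyCAG-IRES-Pac backbone and designed to display EGFP on the cell surface while conferring puromycin resistance. It is propagated in E. coli as a high-copy plasmid through a ColE1/pUC-type origin and selected with ampicillin via the β-lactamase gene. The annotation also shows an SV40 origin of replication, additional SV40 polyadenylation signals, and small lac and lacI remnants in the backbone. No polyoma element was annotated, despite what the "Py" in the name might suggest.

The expression unit is driven by the CAG promoter, annotated as the CMV immediate-early enhancer, the chicken β-actin promoter and a chimeric β-actin/β-globin intron, which together give strong constitutive transcription in many mammalian cell types. The roughly 1 kb synthetic insert, cloned between retained XhoI and NotI sites, encodes a mouse Igκ signal peptide fused to EGFP and followed by the transmembrane domain of human PDGFRB. The signal peptide directs the protein into the secretory pathway and the transmembrane segment anchors it in the plasma membrane, so EGFP faces the extracellular side. Downstream, an EMCV IRES allows translation of puromycin N-acetyltransferase (pac) from the same transcript, which ends at a bGH polyadenylation signal. Because both proteins come from one mRNA, puromycin selection enriches for cells that express the tethered EGFP.

The EGFP-TM cassette was derived from an earlier synthetic Notch reagent. The associated work describes synthetic Notch pluripotent cell lines for monitoring and manipulating cell interactions, consistent with use of membrane-tethered EGFP as a surface ligand on "sender" cells, although the record itself states only the expression purpose.
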