Features (pLannotate 1.2.2; 24 found; start..end, strand, type, name):
    309..443     +  polyA_signal   SV40 poly(A) signal: SV40 polyadenylation signal
    457..836     +  enhancer       CMV enhancer: human cytomegalovirus immediate early enhancer
    839..1114    +  promoter       chicken β-actin promoter: No description available
   1115..2123    +  intron         chimeric intron: chimera between introns from chicken β-actin and rabbit β-globin
   2121..2198    +  CDS            HBB (fragment): HBB_LEPEU - Experimental evidence at protein level: Swiss-Prot protein existence level 1. Involved in oxygen transport from the lung to the various peripheral tissues. From Lepus europaeus (European hare).
   2237..2305    +  CDS            KV3A6_MOUSE (fragment): Experimental evidence at protein level: Swiss-Prot protein existence level 1. From Mus musculus (Mouse).
   2300..3016    +  CDS            EGFP: EGFP is a basic (constitutively fluorescent) green fluorescent protein published in 1996, derived from Aequorea victoria. It is reported to be a rapidly-maturing weak dimer with moderate acid sensitivity.
   3014..3166    +  CDS            PDGFRB (fragment): PGFRB_HUMAN - Also known as PDGFR, PDGFR1. Experimental evidence at protein level: Swiss-Prot protein existence level 1. Tyrosine-protein kinase that acts as cell-surface receptor for homodimeric PDGFB and PDGFD and for heterodimers formed by PDGFA and PDGFB, and plays an essential role in the regulation of embryonic development, cell proliferation, survival, differentiation, chemotaxis and migration. Plays an essential role in blood vessel development by promoting proliferation, migration and recruitment of pericytes and smooth muscle cells to endothelial cells. Plays a role in the migration
   3190..3213    -  misc_feature   MCS (fragment): pBluescript multiple cloning site
   3222..3794    +  misc_feature   IRES: internal ribosome entry site (IRES) of the encephalomyocarditis virus (EMCV)
   3808..4407    +  CDS            PuroR: puromycin N-acetyltransferase; pac from Streptomyces alboniger; confers resistance to puromycin
   4494..4718    +  polyA_signal   bGH poly(A) signal: bovine growth hormone polyadenylation signal
   4722..4738    +  promoter       SV40 promoter (fragment): SV40 enhancer and early promoter
   4789..4805    -  protein_bind   lac operator: The lac repressor binds to the lac operator to inhibit transcription in E. coli. This inhibition can be relieved by adding lactose or isopropyl-β-D-thiogalactopyranoside (IPTG). lac repressor encoded by lacI
   4813..4843    -  promoter       lac promoter: promoter for the E. coli lac operon
   4858..4879    -  protein_bind   CAP binding site: CAP binding activates transcription in the presence of cAMP. E. coli catabolite activator protein
   4892..4931    -  CDS            lacI (fragment): lac repressor; lacI; The lac repressor binds to the lac operator to inhibit transcription in E. coli. This inhibition can be relieved by adding lactose or isopropyl-β-D-thiogalactopyranoside (IPTG).
   4938..4960    +  promoter       SV40 promoter (fragment): SV40 enhancer and early promoter
   4984..5119    +  rep_origin     SV40 ori: SV40 origin of replication
   5139..5273    +  polyA_signal   SV40 poly(A) signal: SV40 polyadenylation signal
   5275..5329    -  CDS            lacI (fragment): lac repressor; lacI; The lac repressor binds to the lac operator to inhibit transcription in E. coli. This inhibition can be relieved by adding lactose or isopropyl-β-D-thiogalactopyranoside (IPTG).
   5512..6100    -  rep_origin     ori: high-copy-number ColE1/pMB1/pBR322/pUC origin of replication
   6271..7131    -  CDS            AmpR: β-lactamase; bla; confers resistance to ampicillin, carbenicillin, and related antibiotics
   7132..7148    -  promoter       AmpR promoter (fragment): bla
>Addgene plasmid #183603 | pPyCAG-EGFP-TM-IRES-Pac | addgene full sequence | sequence record 361589 | Addgene Partial NGS Result
AGCTGTTGTCATAGTAATGATTGGGTGGAAACATTCCAGGCCTGGGTGGAGAGGCTTTTTGCTTCCTCTT
GCAAAACCACACTGACATTCCAGGCCTGGGTGGAGAGGCTTTTTGCTTCCTCTTGCAAAACCACACTGCC
CTCTGGAGGGCAGTTGCCTAGCAACTAATTAAAAGAGGATGTCGCACGGCCAGCTGCGGTCAGTTAGTCA
CTTCCTGCTTAACTGACTTGACATTTTCTATTTTAAGAGTCGGGAGGAAAATTACTGTGTTGGAGGCCCT
CCGCCATCTTCTGAAGCTGAATCGAATTAACTTGTTTATTGCAGCTTATAATGGTTACAAATAAAGCAAT
AGCATCACAAATTTCACAAATAAAGCATTTTTTTCACTGCATTCTAGTTGTGGTTTGTCCAAACTCATCA
ATGTATCTTATCATGTCTGGATCTGATATCATCGTCGACATTGATTATTGACTAGTTATTAATAGTAATC
AATTACGGGGTCATTAGTTCATAGCCCATATATGGAGTTCCGCGTTACATAACTTACGGTAAATGGCCCG
CCTGGCTGACCGCCCAACGACCCCCGCCCATTGACGTCAATAATGACGTATGTTCCCATAGTAACGCCAA
TAGGGACTTTCCATTGACGTCAATGGGTGGACTATTTACGGTAAACTGCCCACTTGGCAGTACATCAAGT
GTATCATATGCCAAGTACGCCCCCTATTGACGTCAATGACGGTAAATGGCCCGCCTGGCATTATGCCCAG
TACATGACCTTATGGGACTTTCCTACTTGGCAGTACATCTACGTATTAGTCATCGCTATTACCATGGGTC
GAGGTGAGCCCCACGTTCTGCTTCACTCTCCCCATCTCCCCCCCCTCCCCACCCCCAATTTTGTATTTAT
TTATTTTTTAATTATTTTGTGCAGCGATGGGGGCGGGGGGGGGGGGGGCGCGCGCCAGGCGGGGCGGGGC
GGGGCGAGGGGCGGGGCGGGGCGAGGCGGAGAGGTGCGGCGGCAGCCAATCAGAGCGGCGCGCTCCGAAA
GTTTCCTTTTATGGCGAGGCGGCGGCGGCGGCGGCCCTATAAAAAGCGAAGCGCGCGGCGGGCGGGAGTC
GCTGCGTTGCCTTCGCCCCGTGCCCCGCTCCGCGCCGCCTCGCGCCGCCCGCCCCGGCTCTGACTGACCG
CGTTACTCCCACAGGTGAGCGGGCGGGACGGCCCTTCTCCTCCGGGCTGTAATTAGCGCTTGGTTTAATG
ACGGCTCGTTTCTTTTCTGTGGCTGCGTGAAAGCCTTAAAGGGCTCCGGGAGGGCCCTTTGTGCGGGGGG
GAGCGGCTCGGGGGGTGCGTGCGTGTGTGTGTGCGTGGGGAGCGCCGCGTGCGGCCCGCGCTGCCCGGCG
GCTGTGAGCGCTGCGGGCGCGGCGCGGGGCTTTGTGCGCTCCGCGTGTGCGCGAGGGGAGCGCGGCCGGG
GGCGGTGCCCCGCGGTGCGGGGGGGCTGCGAGGGGAACAAAGGCTGCGTGCGGGGTGTGTGCGTGGGGGG
GTGAGCAGGGGGTGTGGGCGCGGCGGTCGGGCTGTAACCCCCCCCTGCACCCCCCTCCCCGAGTTGCTGA
GCACGGCCCGGCTTCGGGTGCGGGGCTCCGTGCGGGGCGTGGCGCGGGGCTCGCCGTGCCGGGCGGGGGG
TGGCGGCAGGTGGGGGTGCCGGGCGGGGCGGGGCCGCCTCGGGCCGGGGAGGGCTCGGGGGAGGGGCGCG
GCGGCCCCGGAGCGCCGGCGGCTGTCGAGGCGCGGCGAGCCGCAGCCATTGCCTTTTATGGTAATCGTGC
GAGAGGGCGCAGGGACTTCCTTTGTCCCAAATCTGGCGGAGCCGAAATCTGGGAGGCGCCGCCGCACCCC
CTCTAGCGGGCGCGGGCGAAGCGGTGCGGCGCCGGCAGGAAGGAAATGGGCGGGGAGGGCCTTCGTGCGT
CGCCGCGCCGCCGTCCCCTTCTCCATCTCCAGCCTCGGGGCTGCCGCAGGGGGACGGCTGCCTTCGGGGG
GGACGGGGCAGGGCGGGGTTCGGCTTCTGGCGTGTGACCGGCGGCTCTAGAGCCTCTGCTAACCATGTTC
ATGCCTTCTTCTTTTTCCTACAGCTCCTGGGCAACGTGCTGGTTATTGTGCTGTCTCATCATTTTGGCAA
AGAATTCCTCGAGAATTCTCACGCGTCAAGTGGAGCAAGGCAGGTGGACAGTGGATCGCCGCCACCATGG
AGACCGACACCCTCTTGCTCTGGGTCCTGCTGCTGTGGGTTCCGGGTAGTACCGGAGACATGGTTTCTAA
GGGTGAAGAATTGTTCACCGGAGTTGTGCCCATCCTGGTTGAGCTGGACGGAGACGTTAACGGACACAAG
TTCTCAGTGAGCGGCGAAGGAGAGGGCGACGCTACGTACGGTAAACTGACGTTGAAGTTCATCTGTACAA
CAGGAAAGCTGCCAGTGCCCTGGCCTACACTCGTGACCACCCTCACCTACGGAGTCCAGTGCTTCTCCCG
GTACCCCGACCACATGAAACAGCACGATTTCTTCAAGTCCGCGATGCCTGAGGGCTATGTTCAGGAACGC
ACCATATTCTTCAAGGACGACGGTAACTATAAAACCAGGGCTGAAGTTAAGTTCGAGGGGGACACGTTGG
TAAATAGAATTGAGTTGAAAGGAATCGATTTCAAAGAAGACGGCAATATTTTGGGCCACAAGCTGGAGTA
CAACTACAACAGCCACAACGTGTATATTATGGCTGATAAGCAGAAGAACGGCATCAAGGTGAACTTCAAA
ATCCGACACAATATCGAGGATGGCTCTGTGCAACTGGCCGACCATTACCAGCAAAACACGCCTATCGGCG
ACGGTCCGGTTTTGCTGCCAGATAACCACTACCTCTCCACGCAATCAGCCCTCTCCAAGGATCCTAACGA
AAAAAGAGACCATATGGTTCTGCTTGAATTCGTGACGGCTGCTGGGATCACCCTGGGAATGGATGAGCTG
TATAAGAACGCCGTGGGCCAGGATACGCAGGAGGTGATCGTCGTGCCCCACAGCTTGCCCTTCAAGGTCG
TGGTTATTAGTGCTATCCTGGCGTTGGTGGTGCTGACTATTATCTCCCTTATCATACTTATCATGCTGTG
GCAAAAAAAACCCCGATAAGATCCTTGACTTGCGGCCGCTCGATAAGCTTGATATCGAATTCCGCCCCCC
CCCCCTCTCCCTCCCCCCCCCCTAACGTTACTGGCCGAAGCCGCTTGGAATAAGGCCGGTGTGCGTTTGT
CTATATGTTATTTTCCACCATATTGCCGTCTTTTGGCAATGTGAGGGCCCGGAAACCTGGCCCTGTCTTC
TTGACGAGCATTCCTAGGGGTCTTTCCCCTCTCGCCAAAGGAATGCAAGGTCTGTTGAATGTCGTGAAGG
AAGCAGTTCCTCTGGAAGCTTCTTGAAGACAAACAACGTCTGTAGCGACCCTTTGCAGGCAGCGGAACCC
CCCACCTGGCGACAGGTGCCTCTGCGGCCAAAAGCCACGTGTATAAGATACACCTGCAAAGGCGGCACAA
CCCCAGTGCCACGTTGTGAGTTGGATAGTTGTGGAAAGAGTCAAATGGCTCTCCTCAAGCGTATTCAACA
AGGGGCTGAAGGATGCCCAGAAGGTACCCCATTGTATGGGATCTGATCTGGGGCCTCGGTGCACATGCTT
TACATGTGTTTAGTCGAGGTTAAAAAACGTCTAGGCCCCCCGAACCACGGGGACGTGGTTTTCCTTTGAA
AAACACGATGATAATATGGCCACAACCATGACCGAGTACAAGCCCACGGTGCGCCTCGCCACCCGCGACG
ACGTCCCCCGGGCCGTACGCACCCTCGCCGCCGCGTTCGCCGACTACCCCGCCACGCGCCACACCGTCGA
TCCGGACCGCCACATCGAGCGGGTCACCGAGCTGCAAGAACTCTTCCTCACGCGCGTCGGGCTCGACATC
GGCAAGGTGTGGGTCGCGGACGACGGCGCCGCGGTGGCGGTCTGGACCACGCCGGAGAGCGTCGAAGCGG
GGGCGGTGTTCGCCGAGATCGGCCCGCGCATGGCCGAGTTGAGCGGTTCCCGGCTGGCCGCGCAGCAACA
GATGGAAGGCCTCCTGGCGCCGCACCGGCCCAAGGAGCCCGCGTGGTTCCTGGCCACCGTCGGCGTCTCG
CCCGACCACCAGGGCAAGGGTCTGGGCAGCGCCGTCGTGCTCCCCGGAGTGGAGGCGGCCGAGCGCGCCG
GGGTGCCCGCCTTCCTGGAGACCTCCGCGCCCCGCAACCTCCCCTTCTACGAGCGGCTCGGCTTCACCGT
CACCGCCGACGTCGAGGTGCCCGAAGGACCGCGCACCTGGTGCATGACCCGCAAGCCCGGTGCCTGACGC
CCGCCCCACGACCCGCAGCGCCCGACCGAAAGGAGCGCACGACCCCATGCATCGATGATCTAGAGCTCGC
TGATCAGCCTCGACTGTGCCTTCTAGTTGCCAGCCATCTGTTGTTTGCCCCTCCCCCGTGCCTTCCTTGA
CCCTGGAAGGTGCCACTCCCACTGTCCTTTCCTAATAAAATGAGGAAATTGCATCGCATTGTCTGAGTAG
GTGTCATTCTATTCTGGGGGGTGGGGTGGGGCAGGACAGCAAGGGGGAGGATTGGGAAGACAATAGCAGG
CATGCTGGGGATGCGGTGGGCTCTATGGCTTCTGAGGCGGAAAGAACCTGCAGCCCAAGCTTGGCGTAAT
CATGGTCATAGCTGTTTCCTGTGTGAAATTGTTATCCGCTCACAATTCCACACAACATACGAGCCGGAAG
CATAAAGTGTAAAGCCTGGGGTGCCTAATGAGTGAGCTAACTCACATTAATTGCGTTGCGCTCACTGCCC
GCTTTCCAGTCGGGAAACCTGTCGTGCCAGCGGATCCGCATCTCAATTAGTCAGCAACCATAGTCCCGCC
CCTAACTCCGCCCATCCCGCCCCTAACTCCGCCCAGTTCCGCCCATTCTCCGCCCCATGGCTGACTAATT
TTTTTTATTTATGCAGAGGCCGAGGCCGCCTCGGCCTCTGAGCTATTCCAGAAGTAGTGAGGAGGCTTTT
TTGGAGGCCTAGGCTTTTGCAAAAAGCTAACTTGTTTATTGCAGCTTATAATGGTTACAAATAAAGCAAT
AGCATCACAAATTTCACAAATAAAGCATTTTTTTCACTGCATTCTAGTTGTGGTTTGTCCAAACTCATCA
ATGTATCTTATCATGTCTGGATCCGCTGCATTAATGAATCGGCCAACGCGCGGGGAGAGGCGGTTTGCGT
ATTGGGCGCTCTTCCGCTTCCTCGCTCACTGACTCGCTGCGCTCGGTCGTTCGGCTGCGGCGAGCGGTAT
CAGCTCACTCAAAGGCGGTAATACGGTTATCCACAGAATCAGGGGATAACGCAGGAAAGAACATGTGAGC
AAAAGGCCAGCAAAAGGCCAGGAACCGTAAAAAGGCCGCGTTGCTGGCGTTTTTCCATAGGCTCCGCCCC
CCTGACGAGCATCACAAAAATCGACGCTCAAGTCAGAGGTGGCGAAACCCGACAGGACTATAAAGATACC
AGGCGTTTCCCCCTGGAAGCTCCCTCGTGCGCTCTCCTGTTCCGACCCTGCCGCTTACCGGATACCTGTC
CGCCTTTCTCCCTTCGGGAAGCGTGGCGCTTTCTCAATGCTCACGCTGTAGGTATCTCAGTTCGGTGTAG
GTCGTTCGCTCCAAGCTGGGCTGTGTGCACGAACCCCCCGTTCAGCCCGACCGCTGCGCCTTATCCGGTA
ACTATCGTCTTGAGTCCAACCCGGTAAGACACGACTTATCGCCACTGGCAGCAGCCACTGGTAACAGGAT
TAGCAGAGCGAGGTATGTAGGCGGTGCTACAGAGTTCTTGAAGTGGTGGCCTAACTACGGCTACACTAGA
AGGACAGTATTTGGTATCTGCGCTCTGCTGAAGCCAGTTACCTTCGGAAAAAGAGTTGGTAGCTCTTGAT
CCGGCAAACAAACCACCGCTGGTAGCGGTGGTTTTTTTGTTTGCAAGCAGCAGATTACGCGCAGAAAAAA
AGGATCTCAAGAAGATCCTTTGATCTTTTCTACGGGGTCTGACGCTCAGTGGAACGAAAACTCACGTTAA
GGGATTTTGGTCATGAGATTATCAAAAAGGATCTTCACCTAGATCCTTTTAAATTAAAAATGAAGTTTTA
AATCAATCTAAAGTATATATGAGTAAACTTGGTCTGACAGTTACCAATGCTTAATCAGTGAGGCACCTAT
CTCAGCGATCTGTCTATTTCGTTCATCCATAGTTGCCTGACTCCCCGTCGTGTAGATAACTACGATACGG
GAGGGCTTACCATCTGGCCCCAGTGCTGCAATGATACCGCGAGACCCACGCTCACCGGCTCCAGATTTAT
CAGCAATAAACCAGCCAGCCGGAAGGGCCGAGCGCAGAAGTGGTCCTGCAACTTTATCCGCCTCCATCCA
GTCTATTAATTGTTGCCGGGAAGCTAGAGTAAGTAGTTCGCCAGTTAATAGTTTGCGCAACGTTGTTGCC
ATTGCTACAGGCATCGTGGTGTCACGCTCGTCGTTTGGTATGGCTTCATTCAGCTCCGGTTCCCAACGAT
CAAGGCGAGTTACATGATCCCCCATGTTGTGCAAAAAAGCGGTTAGCTCCTTCGGTCCTCCGATCGTTGT
CAGAAGTAAGTTGGCCGCAGTGTTATCACTCATGGTTATGGCAGCACTGCATAATTCTCTTACTGTCATG
CCATCCGTAAGATGCTTTTCTGTGACTGGTGAGTACTCAACCAAGTCATTCTGAGAATAGTGTATGCGGC
GACCGAGTTGCTCTTGCCCGGCGTCAATACGGGATAATACCGCGCCACATAGCAGAACTTTAAAAGTGCT
CATCATTGGAAAACGTTCTTCGGGGCGAAAACTCTCAAGGATCTTACCGCTGTTGAGATCCAGTTCGATG
TAACCCACTCGTGCACCCAACTGATCTTCAGCATCTTTTACTTTCACCAGCGTTTCTGGGTGAGCAAAAA
CAGGAAGGCAAAATGCCGCAAAAAAGGGAATAAGGGCGACACGGAAATGTTGAATACTCATACTCTTCCT
TTTTCAATGACCGCTTTGGAAAAACAAAGACTGTATTTCCTGGAAATTAATGTTTATTCAATAAACTGTG
TATTCAGCTATATCACATAGTGGTGAGGCTGAAATGAGGCGGGAAGAGGCGGTTGGGGCTTAATTATATC
AATTTGGGTGGCCCCACAGCGCCTCCAAGGCGCCAGTCCTGTTTTGACAAGTTGCCTCTGGAAGCCTCTA
CAATGCCTCTCTTCTTTTTCTCCAGAGTAAGCGGAGGCCAGGGGCCCCCGGCCTCTGCTTAATACTAAAA
AAAAC
